Addgene plasmid #200634: G718A_BattB(GA)_TKterm_AttB(GT)_sGFP-PTEN-IRES-mCherry-P2A-HygroR_noTerm_attP(GA)_IRES-UnaG-2A-Puro-Term
Purpose: Plasmid self-excising recombination plasmid for Matreyek Bxb1(GT) landing pad
Depositing lab: Kenneth Matreyek. Depositing organization: Case Western Reserve University. Publication: Mammalian Genomic Manipulation with Orthogonal Bxb1 DNA Recombinase Sites for the Functional Characterization of Protein Variants. Roelle SM, Kamath ND, Matreyek KA. ACS Synth Biol. 2023 Nov 3. doi: 10.1021/acssynbio.3c00355. PubMed 37922210.
Backbone
  Vector backbone: BattB
  Vector type: Mammalian Expression
  Selectable markers: Hygromycin ; mCherry
Growth in bacteria
  Bacterial resistance: Ampicillin, 100 μg/mL
  Growth temperature: 37°C
  Growth strain: DH5alpha
  Copy number: High Copy
Gene/Insert
  Gene/Insert name: PTEN
  Species: H. sapiens (human)
  Entrez Gene: PTEN (a.k.a. 10q23del, BZS, CWS1, DEC, GLM2, MHAM, MMAC1, PTEN1, PTENbeta, PTENgama, TEP1)
  Cloning method: Gibson Cloning
Terms and licenses: Academic/Nonprofit Terms; Industry Terms: Not Available to Industry
How to cite: G718A_BattB(GA)_TKterm_AttB(GT)_sGFP-PTEN-IRES-mCherry-P2A-HygroR_noTerm_attP(GA)_IRES-UnaG-2A-Puro-Term was a gift from Kenneth Matreyek (Addgene plasmid # 200634 ; http://n2t.net/addgene:200634 ; RRID:Addgene_200634)
