[The description below was written by a language model from this plasmid's Addgene catalogue record and pLannotate feature annotations shown in this document.]
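Description:
G718A_BattB(GA)_TKterm_AttB(GT)_sGFP-PTEN-IRES-mCherry-P2A-HygroR_noTerm_attP(GA)_IRES-UnaG-2A-Puro-Term is a 9.1 kb promoterless mammalian recombination ("attB") plasmid designed to deliver a human PTEN expression cassette into a genomic Bxb1 landing pad carrying a GT-type attachment site. It is built on a pBluescript-like bacterial backbone with a high-copy ColE1/pUC origin, an f1 origin, remnants of the lac/lacZα region and a T7 promoter. It is selected in E. coli with ampicillin.

The name gives the order of the payload: a Bxb1 attB(GA) site, an HSV TK polyadenylation signal, an attB(GT) site, then PTEN fused to an N-terminal green fluorescent protein tag (sGFP). This is followed by an EMCV IRES driving mCherry-P2A-hygromycin resistance with no terminator, an attP(GA) site, and a second IRES driving the bilirubin-dependent green fluorescent protein UnaG linked by a 2A peptide to puromycin resistance, ending in an SV40 poly(A) signal. The att sites themselves and most of the GFP tag are not annotated in the feature table. No mammalian promoter is annotated either, consistent with expression depending on a promoter at the landing pad after attB(GT) integration, although the record does not spell this out.

The stated purpose is a self-excising recombination plasmid. The GA-type attB and attP sites are orthogonal to the GT pair, so Bxb1 can presumably recombine them with each other to remove intervening plasmid sequence. The two reporter/selection sets (mCherry/hygromycin and UnaG/puromycin) would plausibly help distinguish recombination states, but the record does not describe exactly which segment is removed. The associated work concerns orthogonal Bxb1 sites for functional characterization of protein variants.
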