Features (pLannotate 1.2.2; 24 found; start..end, strand, type, name):
     25..41      -  protein_bind   lac operator: The lac repressor binds to the lac operator to inhibit transcription in E. coli. This inhibition can be relieved by adding lactose or isopropyl-β-D-thiogalactopyranoside (IPTG). lac repressor encoded by lacI
     49..79      -  promoter       lac promoter: promoter for the E. coli lac operon
     94..115     -  protein_bind   CAP binding site: CAP binding activates transcription in the presence of cAMP. E. coli catabolite activator protein
    128..220     -  CDS            lacI (fragment): lac repressor; lacI; The lac repressor binds to the lac operator to inhibit transcription in E. coli. This inhibition can be relieved by adding lactose or isopropyl-β-D-thiogalactopyranoside (IPTG).
    403..991     -  rep_origin     ori: high-copy-number ColE1/pMB1/pBR322/pUC origin of replication
   1162..2022    -  CDS            AmpR: β-lactamase; bla; confers resistance to ampicillin, carbenicillin, and related antibiotics
   2023..2127    -  promoter       AmpR promoter: bla
   2180..2608    -  rep_origin     f1 ori (sequence partly withheld): f1 bacteriophage origin of replication; arrow indicates direction of (+) strand synthesis
   2613..2770    -  CDS            lacZα (fragment): LacZα fragment of β-galactosidase; lacZ fragment
   2773..2791    +  promoter       T7 promoter: promoter for bacteriophage T7 RNA polymerase
   2800..2827    -  misc_feature   MCS (fragment): pBluescript multiple cloning site
   2972..3019    +  polyA_signal   HSV TK poly(A) signal: herpes simplex virus thymidine kinase polyadenylation signal (Cole and Stacy, 1985)
   3110..3126    -  polyA_signal   bGH poly(A) signal (fragment): bovine growth hormone polyadenylation signal
   3291..3307    +  CDS            GFP11x7 (fragment): seven tandem copies of the 11th β-strand of superfolder GFP each GFP11 associates with GFP(1-10), consisting of the first 10 β-strands, to reconstitute fluorescent GFP (Kamiyama et al., 2016)
   3363..4571    +  CDS            PTEN: PTEN_HUMAN - Also known as MMAC1, TEP1. Experimental evidence at protein level: Swiss-Prot protein existence level 1. [Isoform alpha]: Functional kinase, like isoform 1 it antagonizes the PI3K-AKT/PKB signaling pathway. Plays a role in mitochondrial energetic metabolism by promoting COX activity and ATP production, via collaboration with isoform 1 in increasing protein levels of PINK1. From Homo sapiens (Human).
   4621..4653    +  misc_feature   MCS (fragment): multiple cloning site
   4696..5282    +  misc_feature   IRES2: internal ribosome entry site (IRES) of the encephalomyocarditis virus (EMCV)
   5283..5972    +  CDS            mCherry: mCherry is a basic (constitutively fluorescent) red fluorescent protein published in 2004, derived from Discosoma sp.. It is reported to be a very rapidly-maturing monomer with low acid sensitivity.
   6047..7066    +  CDS            HygR: aminoglycoside phosphotransferase from E. coli; aph(4)-Ia; confers resistance to hygromycin
   7324..7786    +  misc_feature   IRES: internal ribosome entry site (IRES) of the encephalomyocarditis virus (EMCV)
   7800..8216    +  CDS            UnaG: UnaG is a basic (constitutively fluorescent) green fluorescent protein published in 2013, derived from Anguilla japonica. It has low acid sensitivity. It requires the cofactor bilirubin for fluorescence.
   8280..8864    +  CDS            PuroR (fragment): puromycin N-acetyltransferase; pac from Streptomyces; confers resistance to puromycin
   8877..8961    +  CDS            large T antigen (fragment): large T antigen from SV40 (simian virus 40)
   8984..9105    +  polyA_signal   SV40 poly(A) signal: SV40 polyadenylation signal
>Addgene plasmid #200634 | G718A_BattB(GA)_TKterm_AttB(GT)_sGFP-PTEN-IRES-mCherry-P2A-HygroR_noTerm_attP(GA)_IRES-UnaG-2A-Puro-Term | addgene full sequence | sequence record 394839 | Addgene NGS Result
GGAGATCCCCTTTAGTGAGGGAAATTGTTATCCGCTCACAATTCCACACAACATACGAGCCGGAAGCATA
AAGTGTAAAGCCTGGGGTGCCTAATGAGTGAGCTAACTCACATTAATTGCGTTGCGCTCACTGCCCGCTT
TCCAGTCGGGAAACCTGTCGTGCCAGCTGCATTAATGAATCGGCCAACGCGCGGGGAGAGGCGGTTTGCG
TATTGGGCGCTCTTCCGCTTCCTCGCTCACTGACTCGCTGCACTCGGTCGTTCGGCTGCGGCGAGCGGTA
TCAGCTCACTCAAAGGCGGTAATACGGTTATCCACAGAATCAGGGGATAACGCAGGAAAGAACATGTGAG
CAAAAGGCCAGCAAAAGGCCAGGAACCGTAAAAAGGCCGCGTTGCTGGCGTTTTTCCATAGGCTCCGCCC
CCCTGACGAGCATCACAAAAATCGACGCTCAAGTCAGAGGTGGCGAAACCCGACAGGACTATAAAGATAC
CAGGCGTTTCCCCCTGGAAGCTCCCTCGTGCGCTCTCCTGTTCCGACCCTGCCGCTTACCGGATACCTGT
CCGCCTTTCTCCCTTCGGGAAGCGTGGCGCTTTCTCATAGCTCACGCTGTAGGTATCTCAGTTCGGTGTA
GGTCGTTCGCTCCAAGCTGGGCTGTGTGCACGAACCCCCCGTTCAGCCCGACCGCTGCGCCTTATCCGGT
AACTATCGTCTTGAGTCCAACCCGGTAAGACACGACTTATCGCCACTGGCAGCAGCCACTGGTAACAGGA
TTAGCAGAGCGAGGTATGTAGGCGGTGCTACAGAGTTCTTGAAGTGGTGGCCTAACTACGGCTACACTAG
AAGAACAGTATTTGGTATCTGCGCTCTGCTGAAGCCAGTTACCTTCGGAAAAAGAGTTGGTAGCTCTTGA
TCCGGCAAACAAACCACCGCTGGTAGCGGTGGTTTTTTTGTTTGCAAGCAGCAGATTACGCGCAGAAAAA
AAGGATCTCAAGAAGATCCTTTGATCTTTTCTACGGGGTCTGACGCTCAGTGGAACGAAAACTCACGTTA
AGGGATTTTGGTCATGAGATTATCAAAAAGGATCTTCACCTAGATCCTTTTAAATTAAAAATGAAGTTTT
AAATCAATCTAAAGTATATATGAGTAAACTTGGTCTGACAGTTACCAATGCTTAATCAGTGAGGCACCTA
TCTCAGCGATCTGTCTATTTCGTTCATCCATAGTTGCCTGACTCCCCGTCGTGTAGATAACTACGATACG
GGAGGGCTTACCATCTGGCCCCAGTGCTGCAATGATACCGCGAGACCCACGCTCACCGGCTCCAGATTTA
TCAGCAATAAACCAGCCAGCCGGAAGGGCCGAGCGCAGAAGTGGTCCTGCAACTTTATCCGCCTCCATCC
AGTCTATTAATTGTTGCCGGGAAGCTAGAGTAAGTAGTTCGCCAGTTAATAGTTTGCGCAACGTTGTTGC
CATTGCTACAGGCATCGTGGTGTCACGCTCGTCGTTTGGTATGGCTTCATTCAGCTCCGGTTCCCAACGA
TCAAGGCGAGTTACATGATCCCCCATGTTGTGCAAAAAAGCGGTTAGCTCCTTCGGTCCTCCGATCGTTG
TCAGAAGTAAGTTGGCCGCAGTGTTATCACTCATGGTTATGGCAGCACTGCATAATTCTCTTACTGTCAT
GCCATCCGTAAGATGCTTTTCTGTGACTGGTGAGTACTCAACCAAGTCATTCTGAGAATAGTGTATGCGG
CGACCGAGTTGCTCTTGCCCGGCGTCAATACGGGATAATACCGCGCCACATAGCAGAACTTTAAAAGTGC
TCATCATTGGAAAACGTTCTTCGGGGCGAAAACTCTCAAGGATCTTACCGCTGTTGAGATCCAGTTCGAT
GTAACCCACTCGTGCACCCAACTGATCTTCAGCATCTTTTACTTTCACCAGCGTTTCTGGGTGAGCAAAA
ACAGGAAGGCAAAATGCCGCAAAAAAGGGAATAAGGGCGACACGGAAATGTTGAATACTCATACTCTTCC
TTTTTCAATATTATTGAAGCATTTATCAGGGTTATTGTCTCATGAGCGGATACATATTTGAATGTATTTA
GAAAAATAAACAAATAGGGGTTCCGCGCACATTTCCCCGAAAAGTGCCACCTAAATTGTAAGCGTTAATA
TTTTGTTAAAATTCGCGTTAAATTTTTGTTAAATCAGCTCATTTTTTAACCAATAGGCCGAAATCGGCAA
AATCCCTTATAAATCAAAAGAATAGACCGAGATAGGGT
[37 nt withheld, positions 2279-2315]
AAAGAACGTGGACTCCAACGTCAAAGG
[49 nt withheld, positions 2343-2391]
T
[91 nt withheld, positions 2393-2483]
G
[124 nt withheld, positions 2485-2608]
CCCATTCGCCATTCAGGCTGCGCAACTGTTGGGAAGGGCGATCGGTGCGGGCCTCTTCGCTATTACGCCA
GCTGGCGAAAGGGGGATGTGCTGCAAGGCGATTAAGTTGGGTAACGCCAGGGTTTTCCCAGTCACGACGT
TGTAAAACGACGGCCAGTGAATTGTAATACGACTCACTATAGGGCGAATTGGGTACCGGGCCCCCCCTCG
AGGTCGACGATGTAGGTCACGGCACCGGCTTGTCGACGACGGCGGACTCCGTCGTCAGGATCATCCTTCC
GGACTCGGAGTTCTTCGCCCACCCTAGGGGGAGGCTAACTGAAACACGGAAGGAGACAATACCGGAAGGA
ACCCGCGCTATGACGGCAATAAAAAGACAGAATAAAACGCACGGTGTTGGGTCGTTTGTTCATAAACGCG
GGGTTCGGTCCCAGGGCTGGCACTCTGTCGATACCCCACCGAGACCCCATTGGGGCCAATACGCCCGCGT
TTCTTCCTTTTCCCCACCCCACCCCCCAAGTTCGGGTGAAGGCCCAGGGCTCGCAGCCAACGTCGGGGCG
GCAGGCCCTGCCATAGCCTCAGGTTACTCATATATAAGCGCTCGAGCCGGCTTGTCGACGACGGCGGTCT
CCGTCGTCAGGATCATCCGCAGATTATACCGCAACTACACGCCACCATGAGAGATCACATGGTGCTGCAC
GAATACGTTAATGCCGCCGGTATAACCACGCGTTCTAGAGGCAGCGGAGCCACCATGACAGCCATCATCA
AAGAGATCGTTAGCAGAAACAAAAGGAGATATCAAGAGGATGGATTCGACTTAGACTTGACCTATATTTA
TCCAAACATTATTGCTATGGGATTTCCTGCAGAAAGACTTGAAGGCGTATACAGGAACAATATTGATGAT
GTAGTAAGGTTTTTGGATTCAAAGCATAAAAACCATTACAAGATATACAATCTTTGTGCTGAAAGACATT
ATGACACCGCCAAATTTAATTGCAGAGTTGCACAATATCCTTTTGAAGACCATAACCCACCACAGCTAGA
ACTTATCAAACCCTTTTGTGAAGATCTTGACCAATGGCTAAGTGAAGATGACAATCATGTTGCAGCAATT
CACTGTAAAGCTGGAAAGGGACGAACTGGTGTAATGATATGTGCATATTTATTACATCGGGGCAAATTTT
TAAAGGCACAAGAGGCCCTAGATTTCTATGGGGAAGTAAGGACCAGAGACAAAAAGGGAGTAACTATTCC
CAGTCAGAGGCGCTATGTGTATTATTATAGCTACCTGTTAAAGAATCATCTGGATTATAGACCAGTGGCA
CTGTTGTTTCACAAGATGATGTTTGAAACTATTCCAATGTTCAGTGGCGGAACTTGCAATCCTCAGTTTG
TGGTCTGCCAGCTAAAGGTGAAGATATATTCCTCCAATTCAGGACCCACACGACGGGAAGACAAGTTCAT
GTACTTTGAGTTCCCTCAGCCGTTACCTGTGTGTGGTGATATCAAAGTAGAGTTCTTCCACAAACAGAAC
AAGATGCTAAAAAAGGACAAAATGTTTCACTTTTGGGTAAATACATTCTTCATACCAGGACCAGAGGAAA
CCTCAGAAAAAGTAGAAAATGGAAGTCTATGTGATCAAGAAATCGATAGCATTTGCAGTATAGAGCGTGC
AGATAATGACAAGGAATATCTAGTACTTACTTTAACAAAAAATGATCTTGACAAAGCAAATAAAGACAAA
GCCAACCGATACTTTTCTCCAAATTTTAAGGTGAAGCTGTACTTCACAAAAACAGTAGAGGAGCCGTCAA
ATCCAGAGGCTAGCAGTTCAACTTCTGTAACACCAGATGTTAGTGACAATGAACCTGATCATTATAGATA
TTCTGACACCACTGACTCTGATCCAGAGAATGAACCTTTTGATGAAGATCAGCATACACAAATTACAAAA
GTCTAGTAACTTAAGAATTCACCGGTCTGACCTCCTTCTCCCTCTCTTCAGGTCTGCAGTCGACGGTACC
GCGGGCCCGGGATCCACCGGATCTAGATAACTGATCACTGTGGAATCAGAGAGACTGCCCCTCTCCCTCT
CCCCCCCCTAACGTTACTGGCCGAAGCCGCTTGGAATAAGGCCGGTGTGCGTTTGTCTATATGTTATTTT
CCACCATATTGCCGTCTTTTGGCAATGTGAGGGCCCGGAAACCTGGCCCTGTCTTCTTGACGAGCATTCC
TAGGGGTCTTTCCCCTCTCGCCAAAGGAATGCAAGGTCTGTTGAATGTCGTGAAGGAAGCAGTTCCTCTG
GAAGCTTCTTGAAGACAAACAACGTCTGTAGCGACCCTTTGCAGGCAGCGGAACCCCCCACCTGGCGACA
GGTGTCTCTGCGGCCAAAAGCCACGTGTATAAGATACACCTGCAAAGGCGGCACAACCCCAGTGCCACGT
TGTGAGTTGGATAGTTGTGGAAAGAGTCAAATGGCTCTCCTCAAGCGTATTCAACAAGGGGCTGAAGGAT
GCCCAGAAGGTACCCCATTGTATGGGATCTGATCTGGGGCCTCGGTGCACATGCTTTACATGTGTTTAGT
CGAGGTTAAAAAAACGTCTAGGCCCCCCGAACCACGGGGACGTGGTTTTCCTTTGAAAAACACGATGATA
ATATGGCCACAACCATGGTGAGCAAGGGCGAGGAGGATAACATGGCCATCATCAAGGAGTTCATGCGCTT
CAAGGTGCACATGGAGGGCTCCGTGAACGGCCACGAGTTCGAGATCGAGGGCGAGGGCGAGGGCCGCCCC
TACGAGGGCACCCAGACCGCCAAGCTGAAGGTGACCAAGGGTGGCCCCCTGCCCTTCGCCTGGGACATCC
TGTCCCCTCAGTTCATGTACGGCTCCAAGGCCTACGTGAAGCACCCCGCCGACATCCCCGACTACTTGAA
GCTGTCCTTCCCCGAGGGCTTCAAGTGGGAGCGCGTGATGAACTTCGAGGACGGCGGCGTGGTGACCGTG
ACCCAGGACTCCTCCCTGCAGGACGGCGAGTTCATCTACAAGGTGAAGCTGCGCGGCACCAACTTCCCCT
CCGACGGCCCCGTAATGCAGAAGAAGACCATGGGCTGGGAGGCCTCCTCCGAGCGGATGTACCCCGAGGA
CGGCGCCCTGAAGGGCGAGATCAAGCAGAGGCTGAAGCTGAAGGACGGCGGCCACTACGACGCTGAGGTC
AAGACCACCTACAAGGCCAAGAAGCCCGTGCAGCTGCCCGGCGCCTACAACGTCAACATCAAGTTGGACA
TCACCTCCCACAACGAGGACTACACCATCGTGGAACAGTACGAACGCGCCGAGGGCCGCCACTCCACCGG
CGGCAGCGGAGCTACTAACTTCAGCCTGCTGAAGCAGGCTGGAGACGTGGAGGAGAACCCTGGACCTGAT
AGATCCGGAAAGCCTGAACTCACCGCGACGTCTGTCGAGAAGTTTCTGATCGAAAAGTTCGACAGCGTCT
CCGACCTGATGCAGCTCTCGGAGGGCGAAGAATCTCGTGCTTTCAGCTTCGATGTAGGAGGGCGTGGATA
TGTCCTGCGGGTAAATAGCTGCGCCGATGGTTTCTACAAAGATCGTTATGTTTATCGGCACTTTGCATCG
GCCGCGCTCCCGATTCCGGAAGTGCTTGACATTGGGGAATTCAGCGAGAGCCTGACCTATTGCATCTCCC
GCCGTGCACAGGGTGTCACGTTGCAAGACCTGCCTGAAACCGAACTGCCCGCTGTTCTGCAGCCGGTCGC
GGAGGCCATGGATGCGATCGCTGCGACCGATCTTAGCCAGACGAGCGGGTTCGGCCCATTCGGACCGCAA
GGAATCGGTCAATACACTACATGGCGTGATTTCATATGCGCGATTGCTGATCCCCATGTGTATCACTGGC
AAACTGTGATGGACGACACCGTCAGTGCGTCCGTCGCGCAGGCTCTCGATGAGCTGATGCTTTGGGCCGA
GGACTGCCCCGAAGTCCGGCACCTCGTGCACGCGGATTTCGGCTCCAACAATGTCCTGACGGACAATGGC
CGCATAACAGCGGTCATTGACTGGAGCGAGGCGATGTTCGGGGATTCCCAATACGAGGTCGCCAACATCT
TCTTCTGGAGGCCGTGGTTGGCTTGTATGGAGCAGCAGACGCGCTACTTCGAGCGGAGGCATCCGGAGCT
TGCAGGATCGCCGCGGCTCCGGGCGTATATGCTCCGCATTGGTCTTGACCAACTCTATCAGAGCTTGGTT
GACGGCAATTTCGATGATGCAGCTTGGGCGCAGGGTCGATGCGACGCAATCGTCCGATCCGGAGCCGGGA
CTGTCGGGCGTACACAAATCGCCCGCAGAAGCGCGGCCGTCTGGACCGATGGCTGTGTAGAAGTACTCGC
CGATAGTGGAAACCGACGCCCCAGCACTCGTCCGAGGGCAAAGGAATAATAGGGATCCGGAGATCCCCTT
TAGTGAGGGTTGGTTTGTCTGGTCAACCACCGCGGACTCAGTGGTGTACGGTACAAACCAATTTCGAGCT
TGGCGTAATCATGGTCATAGCTGTTTCCTGTGTACTGTGGAATCAGAGAGACTGCCCCTCTCCCTCTCCC
CCCCCTAACGTTACTGGCCGAAGCCGCTTGGAATAAGGCCGGTGTGCGTTTGTCTATATGTTATTTTCCA
CCATATTGCCGTCTTTTGGCAATGTGAGGGCCCGGAAACCTGGCCCTGTCTTCTTGACGAGCATTCCTAG
GGGTCTTTCCCCTCTCGCCAAAGGAATGCAAGGTCTGTTGAATGTCGTGAAGGAAGCAGTTCCTCTGGAA
GCTTCTTGAAGACAAACAACGTCTGTAGCGACCCTTTGCAGGCAGCGGAACCCCCCACCTGGCGACAGGT
GCCTCTGCGGCCAAAAGCCACGTGTATAAGATACACCTGCAAAGGCGGCACAACCCCAGTGCCACGTTGT
GAGTTGGATAGTTGTGGAAAGAGTCAAATGGCTCTCCTCAAGCGTATTCAACAAGGGGCTGAAGGATGCC
CAGAAGGTACCCCATTGTATGGGATCTGATCTGGGGCCTCGGTGCACATGCTTTACATGTGTTTAGTCGA
GGTTAAAAAAACGTCTAGGCCCCCCGAACCACGGGGACGTGGTTTTCCTTTGAAAAACACGATGATAATA
TGGCCACAACCATGGTTGAAAAATTTGTTGGTACGTGGAAAATAGCGGATTCTCATAATTTTGGCGAATA
TCTGAAGGCTATCGGGGCGCCTAAAGAGCTGAGTGATGGAGGCGATGCCACGACTACAACTCTGTATATT
TCACAGAAGGACGGTGATAAAATGACCGTTAAGATCGAGAATGGCCCGCCCACCTTCCTGGATACACAGG
TAAAGTTTAAACTTGGTGAAGAATTTGATGAGTTCCCGAGCGACAGACGCAAAGGTGTTAAATCCGTAGT
CAACTTGGTCGGAGAAAAACTCGTATATGTCCAAAAATGGGATGGCAAAGAGACAACCTACGTGCGTGAA
ATTAAAGACGGGAAACTGGTTGTGACGCTGACAATGGGCGACGTGGTGGCAGTGCGCTCGTACCGGCGTG
CAACCGAAAGCGGAGCTACTAACTTCAGCCTGCTGAAGCAGGCTGGAGACGTGGAGGAGAACCCTGGACC
TACCGAGTACAAGCCCACGGTGCGCCTCGCCACCCGCGACGACGTCCCCAGGGCCGTACGCACCCTCGCC
GCCGCGTTCGCCGACTACCCCGCCACGCGCCACACCGTCGATCCGGACCGCCACATCGAGCGGGTCACTG
AGCTGCAAGAACTCTTCCTCACGCGCGTCGGGCTCGACATCGGCAAGGTGTGGGTCGCGGACGACGGCGC
CGCGGTGGCGGTCTGGACCACGCCGGAGAGCGTCGAAGCGGGGGCGGTGTTCGCCGAGATCGGCCCGCGC
ATGGCCGAGTTGAGCGGTTCCCGGCTGGCCGCGCAGCAACAGATGGAAGGCCTCCTGGCGCCGCACCGGC
CCAAGGAGCCCGCGTGGTTCCTGGCCACCGTCGGCGTCTCGCCCGACCACCAGGGCAAGGGTCTGGGCAG
CGCCGTCGTGCTCCCCGGAGTGGAGGCGGCCGAGCGCGCCGGGGTGCCCGCCTTCCTGGAGACCTCCGCG
CCCCGCAACCTCCCCTTCTACGAGCGGCTCGGCTTCACCGTCACCGCCGACGTCGAGGTGCCCGAAGGAC
CGCGCACCTGGTGCATGACCCGCAAGTAATAGGGATCCTGATCATAATCAGCCATACCACATTTGTAGAG
GTTTTACTTGCTTTAAAAAACCTCCCACACCTCCCCCTGAACCTGAAACATAAAATGAATGCAATTGTTG
TTGTTAACTTGTTTATTGCAGCTTATAATGGTTACAAATAAAGCAATAGCATCACAAATTTCACAAATAA
AGCATTTTTTTCACTGCATTCTAGTTGTGGTTTGTCCAAACTCATCAATGTATCTTA
